>Addgene plasmid #160634 | pEGB3_alpha1 P35Sx2_GFP_Tnos (GB2980) | addgene full sequence | sequence record 321964 | Addgene NGS Result
TTGCGAAGGATAGTGGGATTGTGCGTCATCCCTTACGTCAGTGGAGATATCACATCAATCCACTTGCTTT
GAAGACGTGGTTGGAACGTCTTCTTTTTCCACGATGCTCCTCGTGGGTGGGGGTCCATCTTTGGGACCAC
TGTCGGCAGGGGCATCTTGAACGATAGCCTTTCCTTTATCGCAATGATGGCATTTGTAGGTGCCACCTTC
CTTTTCTACTGTCCTTTTGATGAAGTGACAGATAGCTGGGCAATGGAATCCGAGGAGGTTTCCCGATATT
ACCCTTTGTTGAAAAGTCTCATTGCGAAGGATAGTGGGATTGTGCGTCATCCCTTACGTCAGTGGAGATA
TCACATCAATCCACTTGCTTTGAAGACGTGGTTGGAACGTCTTCTTTTTCCACGATGCTCCTCGTGGGTG
GGGGTCCATCTTTGGGACCACTGTCGGCAGGGGCATCTTGAACGATAGCCTTTCCTTTATCGCAATGATG
GCATTTGTAGGTGCCACCTTCCTTTTCTACTGTCCTTTTGATGAAGTGACAGATAGCTGGGCAATGGAAT
CCGAGGAGGTTTCCCGATATTACCCTTTGTTGAAAAGTCTCAATAGCCCTTTGGTCTTCTGAGACTGTAT
CTTTGATATTCTTGGAGTAGACGAGAGTGTCGTGCTCCACCATGTTGACGAAGATTTTCTTCTTGTCATT
GAGTCGTAAAAGACTCTGTATGAACTGTTCGCCAGTCTTCACGGCGAGTTCTGTTAGATCCTCGATCTGA
ATTTTTGACTCCATGGCCTTTGATTCAGTAGGAACTACTTTCTTAGAGACTCCAATCTCTATTACTTGCC
TTGGTTTATGAAGCAAGCCTTGAATCGTCCATACTGGAATAGTACTTCTGATCTTGAGAAATATATCTTT
CTCTGTGTTCTTGATGCAGTTAGTCCTGAATCTTTTGACTGCATCTTTAACCTTCTTGGGAAGGTATTTG
ATCTCCTGGAGATTATTACTCGGGTAGATCGTCTTGATCAGACCTGCCGCGTAGGCCTCTCTAACCATCT
GTGGGTCAGCATTCTTTCTGAAATTGAAGAGGCTAATCTTCTCATTATCGGTGGTGAACATGGTATCGTC
ACCTTCTCCGTCGAACTTTCTTCCTAGATCGTAGAGATAGAGAAAGTCGTCCATGGTGATCTCCGGGGCA
AAGGAGATCAGCTTGGCTCTAGTCTCCTGAGACGAATTCGTTATGTTTACACCACAATATATCCTGCCAC
CAGCCAGCCAACAGCTCCCCGACCGGCAGCTCGGCACAAAATCACCACTCGATACAGGCAGCCCATCAGT
CCGGGACGGCGTCAGCGGGAGAGCCGTTGTAAGGCGGCAGACTTTGCTCATGTTACCGATGCTATTCGGA
AGAACGGCAACTAAGCTGCCGGGTTTGAAACACGGATGATCTCGCGGAGGGTAGCATGTTGATTGTAACG
ATGACAGAGCGTTGCTGCCTGTGATCACCGCGGTTTCAAAATCGGCTCCGTCGATACTATGTTATACGCC
AACTTTGAAAACAACTTTGAAAAAGCTGTTTTCTGGTATTTAAGGTTTTAGAATGCAAGGAACAGTGAAT
TGGAGTTCGTCTTGTTATAATTAGCTTCTTGGGGTATCTTTAAATACTGTAGAAAAGAGGAAGGAAATAA
TAAGTTCTGTTATGAGCCATATTCAACGGGAAACGTCTTGCTCAAGGCCGCGATTAAATTCCAACATGGA
TGCTGATTTATATGGGTATAAATGGGCTCGCGATAATGTCGGGCAATCAGGTGCGACAATCTACCGATTG
TATGGGAAGCCCGATGCGCCAGAGTTGTTTCTGAAACATGGCAAAGGTAGCGTTGCCAATGATGTTACAG
ATGAGATGGTCAGACTAAACTGGCTGACGGAATTTATGCCTCTTCCGACCATCAAGCATTTTATCCGTAC
TCCTGATGATGCATGGTTACTCACCACTGCGATCCCAGGGAAAACAGCATTCCAGGTATTAGAAGAATAT
CCTGATTCAGGTGAAAATATTGTTGATGCGCTGGCAGTGTTCCTGCGCCGGTTGCATTCGATTCCTGTTT
GTAATTGTCCTTTTAACAGCGATCGCGTATTTCGACTCGCTCAGGCGCAATCACGAATGAATAACGGTTT
GGTTGATGCGAGTGATTTTGATGACGAGCGTAATGGCTGGCCTGTTGAACAAGTCTGGAAAGAAATGCAT
AAACTTTTGCCATTCTCACCGGATTCAGTCGTCACTCATGGTGATTTCTCACTTGATAACCTTATTTTTG
ACGAGGGGAAATTAATAGGTTGTATTGATGTTGGACGAGTCGGAATCGCAGACCGATACCAGGATCTTGC
CATCCTATGGAACTGCCTCGGTGAGTTTTCTCCTTCATTACAGAAACGGCTTTTTCAAAAATATGGTATT
GATAATCCTGATATGAATAAATTGCAGTTTCATTTGATGCTCGATGAGTTTTTCTAATCACCTAGAATGC
ATGACCAAAATCCCTTAACGTGAGTTTTCGTTCCACTGAGCGTCAGACCCCGTAGAAAAGATCAAAGGAT
CTTCTTGAGATCCTTTTTTTCTGCGCGTAATCTGCTGCTTGCAAACAAAAAAACCACCGCTACCAGCGGT
GGTTTGTTTGCCGGATCAAGAGCTACCAACTCTTTTTCCGAAGGTAACTGGCTTCAGCAGAGCGCAGATA
CCAAATACTGTCCTTCTAGTGTAGCCGTAGTTAGGCCACCACTTCAAGAACTCTGTAGCACCGCCTACAT
ACCTCGCTCTGCTAATCCTGTTACCAGTGGCTGCTGCCAGTGGCGATAAGTCGTGTCTTACCGGGTTGGA
CTCAAGACGATAGTTACCGGATAAGGCGCAGCGGTCGGGCTGAACGGGGGGTTCGTGCACACAGCCCAGC
TTGGAGCGAACGACCTACACCGAACTGAGATACCTACAGCGTGAGCTATGAGAAAGCGCCACGCTTCCCG
AAGGGAGAAAGGCGGACAGGTATCCGGTAAGCGGCAGGGTCGGAACAGGAGAGCGCACGAGGGAGCTTCC
AGGGGGAAACGCCTGGTATCTTTATAGTCCTGTCGGGTTTCGCCACCTCTGACTTGAGCGTCGATTTTTG
TGATGCTCGTCAGGGGGGCGGAGCCTATGGAAAAACGCCAGCAACGCGGCCTTTTTACGGTTCCTGGCCT
TTTGCTGGCCTTTTGCTCACATGTTCTTTCCTGCGTTATCCCCTGATTCTGTGGATAACCGTATTACCGC
CTTTGAGTGAGCTGATACCGCTCGCCGCAGCCGAACGACCGAGCGCAGCGAGTCAGTGAGCGAGGAAGCG
GAAGAGCGCCTGATGCGGTATTTTCTCCTTACGCATCTGTGCGGTATTTCACACCGCATATGGTGCACTC
TCAGTACAATCTGCTCTGATGCCGCATAGTTAAGCCAGTATACACTCCGCTATCGCTACGTGACTGGGTC
ATGGCTGCGCCCCGACACCCGCCAACACCCGCTGACGCGCCCTGACGGGCTTGTCTGCTCCCGGCATCCG
CTTACAGACAAGCTGTGACCGTCACCGGGAGCTGCATGTGTCAGAGGTTTTCACCGTCATCACCGAAACG
CGCGAGGCAGGGTGCCTTGATGTGGGCGCCGGCGGTCGAGTGGCGACGGCGCGGCTTGTCCGCGCCCTGG
TAGATTGCCTGGCCGTAGGCCAGCCATTTTTGAGCGGCCAGCGGCCGCGATAGGCCGACGCGAAGCGGCG
GGGCGTAGGGAGCGCAGCGACCGAAGGGTAGGCGCTTTTTGCAGCTCTTCGGCTGTGCGCTGGCCAGACA
GTTATGCACAGGCCAGGCGGGTTTTAAGAGTTTTAATAAGTTTTAAAGAGTTTTAGGCGGAAAAATCGCC
TTTTTTCTCTTTTATATCAGTCACTTACATGTGTGACCGGTTCCCAATGTACGGCTTTGGGTTCCCAATG
TACGGGTTCCGGTTCCCAATGTACGGCTTTGGGTTCCCAATGTACGTGCTATCCACAGGAAAGAGTCCTT
TTCGACCTTTTTCCCCTGCTAGGGCAATTTGCCCTAGCATCTGCTCCGTACATTAGGAACCGGCGGATGC
TTCGCCCTCGATCAGGTTGCGGTAGCGCATGACTAGGATCGGGCCAGCCTGCCCCGCCTCCTCCTTCAAA
TCGTACTCCGGCAGGTCATTTGACCCGATCAGCTTGCGCACGGTGAAACAGAACTTCTTGAACTCTCCGG
CGCTGCCACTGCGTTCGTAGATCGTCTTGAACAACCATCTGGCTTCTGCCTTGCCTGCGGCGCGGCGTGC
CAGGCGGTAGAGAAAACGGCCGATGCCGGGATCGATCAAAAAGTAATCGGGGTGAACCGTCAGCACGTCC
GGGTTCTTGCCTTCTGTGATCTCGCGGTACATCCAATCAGCTAGCTCGATCTCGATGTACTCCGGCCGCC
CGGTTTCGCTCTTTACGATCTTGTAGCGGCTAATCAAGGCTTCACCCTCGGATACCGTCACCAGGCGGCC
GTTCTTGGCCTTCTTCGTACGCTGCATGGCAACGTGCGTGGTGTTTAACCGAATGCAGGTTTCTACCAGG
TCGTCTTTCTGCTTTCCGCCATCGGCTCGCCGGCAGAACTTGAGTACGTCCGCAACGTGTGGACGGAACA
CGCGGCCGGGCTTGTCTCCCTTCCCTTCCCGGTATCGGTTCATGGATTCGGTTAGATGGGAAACCGCCAT
CAGTACCAGGTCGTAATCCCACACACTGGCCATGCCGGCCGGCCCTGCGGAAACCTCTACGTGCCCGTCT
GGAAGCTCGTAGCGGATCACCTCGCCAGCTCGTCGGTCACGCTTCGACAGACGGAAAACGGCCACGTCCA
TGATGCTGCGACTATCGCGGGTGCCCACGTCATAGAGCATCGGAACGAAAAAATCTGGTTGCTCGTCGCC
CTTGGGCGGCTTCCTAATCGACGGCGCACCGGCTGCCGGCGGTTGCCGGGATTCTTTGCGGATTCGATCA
GCGGCCGCTTGCCACGATTCACCGGGGCGTGCTTCTGCCTCGATGCGTTGCCGCTGGGCGGCCTGCGCGG
CCTTCAACTTCTCCACCAGGTCATCACCCAGCGCCGCGCCGATTTGTACCGGGCCGGATGGTTTGCGACC
GCTCACGCCGATTCCTCGGGCTTGGGGGTTCCAGTGCCATTGCAGGGCCGGCAGGCAACCCAGCCGCTTA
CGCCTGGCCAACCGCCCGTTCCTCCACACATGGGGCATTCCACGGCGTCGGTGCCTGGTTGTTCTTGATT
TTCCATGCCGCCTCCTTTAGCCGCTAAAATTCATCTACTCATTTATTCATTTGCTCATTTACTCTGGTAG
CTGCGCGATGTATTCAGATAGCAGCTCGGTAATGGTCTTGCCTTGGCGTACCGCGTACATCTTCAGCTTG
GTGTGATCCTCCGCCGGCAACTGAAAGTTGACCCGCTTCATGGCTGGCGTGTCTGCCAGGCTGGCCAACG
TTGCAGCCTTGCTGCTGCGTGCGCTCGGACGGCCGGCACTTAGCGTGTTTGTGCTTTTGCTCATTTTCTC
TTTACCTCATTAACTCAAATGAGTTTTGATTTAATTTCAGCGGCCAGCGCCTGGACCTCGCGGGCAGCGT
CGCCCTCGGGTTCTGATTCAAGAACGGTTGTGCCGGCGGCGGCAGTGCCTGGGTAGCTCACGCGCTGCGT
GATACGGGACTCAAGAATGGGCAGCTCGTACCCGGCCAGCGCCTCGGCAACCTCACCGCCGATGCGCGTG
CCTTTGATCGCCCGCGACACGACAAAGGCCGCTTGTAGCCTTCCATCCGTGACCTCAATGCGCTGCTTAA
CCAGCTCCACCAGGTCGGCGGTGGCCCATATGTCGTAAGGGCTTGGCTGCACCGGAATCAGCACGAAGTC
GGCTGCCTTGATCGCGGACACAGCCAAGTCCGCCGCCTGGGGCGCTCCGTCGATCACTACGAAGTCGCGC
CGGCCGATGGCCTTCACGTCGCGGTCAATCGTCGGGCGGTCGATGCCGACAACGGTTAGCGGTTGATCTT
CCCGCACGGCCGCCCAATCGCGGGCACTGCCCTGGGGATCGGAATCGACTAACAGAACATCGGCCCCGGC
GAGTTGCAGGGCGCGGGCTAGATGGGTTGCGATGGTCGTCTTGCCTGACCCGCCTTTCTGGTTAAGTACA
GCGATAACCTTCATGCGTTCCCCTTGCGTATTTGTTTATTTACTCATCGCATCATATACGCAGCGACCGC
ATGACGCAAGCTGTTTTACTCAAATACACATCACCTTTTTAGACGGCGGCGCTCGGTTTCTTCAGCGGCC
AAGCTGGCCGGCCAGGCCGCCAGCTTGGCATCAGACAAACCGGCCAGGATTTCATGCAGCCGCACGGTTG
AGAGGTGCGCGGGCGGCTCGAACACGTACCCGGCCGCGATCATCTCCGCCTCGATCTCTTCGGTAATGAA
AAACGGTTCGTCCTGGCCGTCCTGGTGCGGTTTCATGCTTGTTCCTCTTGGCGTTCATTCTCGGCGGCCG
CCAGGGCGTCGGCCTCGGTCAATGCGTCCTCACGGAAGGCACCGCGCCGCCTGGCCTCGGTGGGCGTCAC
TTCCTCGCTGCGCTCAAGTGCGCGGTACAGGGTCGAGCGATGCACGCCAAGCAGTGCAGCCGCCTCTTTC
ACGGTGCGGCCTTCCTGGTCGATCAGCTCGCGGGCGTGCGCGATCTGTGCCGGGGTGAGGGTAGGGCGGG
GGCCAAACTTCACGCCTCGGGCCTTGGCGGCCTCGCGCCCGCTCCGGGTGCGGTCGATGATTAGGGAACG
CTCGAACTCGGCAATGCCGGCGAACACGGTCAACACCATGCGGCCGGCCGGCGTGGTGGTGTCGGCCCAC
GGCTCTGCCAGGCTACGCAGGCCCGCGCCGGCCTCCTGGATGCGCTCGGCAATGTCCAGTAGGTCGCGGG
TGCTGCGGGCCAGGCGGTCTAGCCTGGTCACTGTCACAACGTCGCCAGGGCGTAGGTGGTCAAGCATCCT
GGCCAGCTCCGGGCGGTCGCGCCTGGTGCCGGTGATCTTCTCGGAAAACAGCTTGGTGCAGCCGGCCGCG
TGCAGTTCGGCCCGTTGGTTGGTCAAGTCCTGGTCGTCGGTGCTGACGCGGGCATAGCCCAGCAGGCCAG
CGGCGGCGCTCTTGTTCATGGCGTAATGTCTCCGGTTCTAGTCGCAAGTATTCTACTTTATGCGACTAAA
ACACGCGACAAGAAAACGCCAGGAAAAGGGCAGGGCGGCAGCCTGTCGCGTAACTTAGGACTTGTGCGAC
ATGTCGTTTTCAGATGACGGCTGCACTGAACGTCAGAAGCCGACTGCACTATAGCAGCGGAGGGGTTGGA
TCAAAGTACTTTGATCCCGAGGGGAACCCTGTGGTTGGCATGCACATACAAATGGACGAACGGATAAACC
TTTTCACGCCCTTTTAAATATCCGATTATTCTAATAAACGCTCTTTTCTCTTAGGTTTACCCGCCAATAT
ATCCTGTCAGAATTCGTCTCATGACAGCGCGAGTCGGTCCCATTATTGAAGCATTTATCAGGGTTATTGT
CTCATGAGCGGATACATATTTGAATGTATTTAGAAAAATAAACAAATAGGGGTTCCGCGCACATTTCCCC
GAAAAGTGCCACCTGACGTCTAAGAAACCATTATTATCATGACATTAACCTATAAAAATAGGCGTATCAC
GAGGCCCTTTCGTCTTCAAGAATTAGCTTGGCAATTCCCGATCTAGTAACATAGATGACACCGCGCGCGA
TAATTTATCCTAGTTTGCGCGCTATATTTTGTTTTCTATCGCGTATTAAATGTATAATTGCGGGACTCTA
ATCATAAAAACCCATCTCATAAATAACGTCATGCATTACATGTTAATTATTACATGCTTAACGTAATTCA
ACAGAAATTATATGATAATCGTCGCAAGACCGGCAACAGGATTCAATCTTAAGAAACTTTATTGCCAAAT
GTTTGAACGATCGGGATCGAAGATCCATTCCAAGCTCACTTGTACAGCTCGTCCATGCCGTGAGTGATCC
CGGCGGCGGTCACGAACTCCAGCAGGACCATGTGATCGCGCTTCTCGTTGGGGTCTTTGCTCAGGGCGGA
CTGGGTGCTCAGGTAGTGGTTGTCGGGCAGCAGCACGGGGCCGTCGCCGATGGGGGTGTTCTGCTGGTAG
TGGTCGGCGAGCTGCACGCTGCCGTCCTCGATGTTGTGGCGGATCTTGAAGTTCACCTTGATGCCGTTCT
TCTGCTTGTCGGCCATGATATAGACGTTGTGGCTGTTGTAGTTGTACTCCAGCTTGTGCCCCAGGATGTT
GCCGTCCTCCTTGAAGTCGATGCCCTTCAGCTCGATGCGGTTCACCAGGGTGTCGCCCTCGAACTTCACC
TCGGCGCGGGTCTTGTAGTTGCCGTCGTCCTTGAAGAAGATGGTGCGCTCCTGGACGTAGCCTTCGGGCA
TGGCGGACTTGAAGAAGTCGTGCTGCTTCATGTGGTCGGGGTAGCGGCTGAAGCACTGCACGCCGTAGCT
GAAGGTGGTCACGAGGGTGGGCCAGGGCACGGGCAGCTTGCCGGTGGTGCAGATGAACTTCAGGGTCAGC
TTGCCGTAGGTGGCATCGCCCTCGCCCTCGCCGGACACGCTGAACTTGTGGCCGTTTACGTCGCCGTCCA
GCTCGACCAGGATGGGCACCACCCCGGTGAACAGCTCCTCGCCCTTGCTCACCATTTCGACTAGAATAGT
AAATTGTAATGTTGTTTGTTGTTTGTTTTGTTGTGGTAATTGTTGTAAAAATACCGGAGTCCTCTCCAAA
TGAAATGAACTTCCTTATATAGAGGAAGGGTC
Features (pLannotate 1.2.2; 17 found; start..end, strand, type, name):
    302..602     -  promoter       CaMV 35S promoter (fragment): strong constitutive promoter from cauliflower mosaic virus
   1235..1259    -  misc_feature   LB T-DNA repeat: left border repeat from nopaline C58 T-DNA
   1692..2507    +  CDS            KanR: aminoglycoside phosphotransferase; aph(3')-Ia; confers resistance to kanamycin in bacteria or G418 (Geneticin®) in eukaryotes
   2595..3183    +  rep_origin     ori: high-copy-number ColE1/pMB1/pBR322/pUC origin of replication
   3369..3509    -  misc_feature   bom: basis of mobility region from pBR322
   3611..3650    -  CDS            rop (fragment): Rop protein, which maintains plasmids at low copy number; rop
   3853..4047    -  rep_origin     pVS1 oriV: origin of replication for the Pseudomonas plasmid pVS1 (Heeb et al., 2000)
   4113..5186    -  CDS            pVS1 RepA: replication protein from the Pseudomonas plasmid pVS1 (Heeb et al., 2000)
   5615..6244    -  CDS            pVS1 StaA: stability protein from the Pseudomonas plasmid pVS1 (Heeb et al., 2000)
   6804..7205    -  CDS            Y4CG_SINFN (fragment): Protein inferred from homology: Swiss-Prot protein existence level 3. From Sinorhizobium fredii (strain NBRC 101917 / NGR234).
   7545..7569    -  misc_feature   RB T-DNA repeat: right border repeat from nopaline C58 T-DNA
   7602..7689    -  promoter       AmpR promoter (fragment): bla
   7810..8062    -  terminator     NOS terminator: nopaline synthase terminator and poly(A) signal
   8086..8805    -  CDS            EBFP: enhanced blue variant of GFP mammalian codon-optimized
   8822..8847    -  misc_feature   TMV Ω (fragment): translational enhancer from the tobacco mosaic virus 5'-leader sequence (Gallie et al., 1988)
   8879..301     -  promoter       CaMV 35S promoter (across the origin): strong constitutive promoter from cauliflower mosaic virus
   8880..4       -  promoter       minimal CaMV 35S promoter (across the origin): minimal 35S promoter from cauliflower mosaic virus
