[The description below was written by a language model from this plasmid's Addgene catalogue record and pLannotate feature annotations shown in this document.]
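Description:
pEGB3_alpha1 P35Sx2_GFP_Tnos (GB2980) is a GoldenBraid alpha-level binary vector carrying a single plant transcriptional unit for GFP expression. The backbone, pDGB3_alpha1, is a self-made derivative of pCambia1302. The feature table shows the expected binary-vector architecture: a high-copy ColE1/pUC-type origin with the pBR322 bom region for propagation in E. coli, the pVS1 oriV with RepA and StaA for replication and stable maintenance in Agrobacterium, and a bacterial kanamycin resistance gene, aph(3')-Ia, located outside the T-DNA. Nopaline-type left and right border repeats flank the payload, so the cassette can be delivered into plant cells by Agrobacterium-mediated transformation or transient agroinfiltration. No plant selectable marker is annotated within the borders.

The payload lies on the reverse strand between the borders. It consists of a duplicated CaMV 35S promoter, annotated as a full copy plus an adjacent fragment and spanning the sequence origin. This is followed by a fragment of the TMV omega translational enhancer leader, the fluorescent protein coding sequence and the nopaline synthase terminator and polyadenylation signal. The automated annotation labels the coding sequence as EBFP, whereas the catalogue entry describes it as wild-type GFP. This most likely reflects closest-match annotation among near-identical GFP variants, so the depositor's description should be taken as the intended identity. Internal BsaI and BsmBI sites were removed to domesticate the parts. The unit was assembled through BsaI sites that were destroyed during cloning, and it can be released with BsmBI for combination with other units in higher-order GoldenBraid assemblies. The construct serves as a strong constitutive GFP reporter module for plant synthetic biology.
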