Addgene plasmid #160634: pEGB3_alpha1 P35Sx2_GFP_Tnos (GB2980)
Purpose: TU for wtGFP expression driven by 2x35s promoter.
Depositing lab: Diego Orzaez. Depositing organization: Agencia Estatal Consejo Superior de Investigaciones Científicas, M.P.
Backbone
  Vector backbone: pDGB3_alpha1
  Backbone manufacturer: self-made; derived from pCambia1302 generated at the Cambia Institute
  Vector type: Plant Expression, Synthetic Biology
Growth in bacteria
  Bacterial resistance: Kanamycin, 50 μg/mL
  Growth temperature: 37°C
  Growth strain: DH5alpha
  Copy number: High Copy
Gene/Insert
  Gene/Insert name: GFP
  Species: Synthetic
  Insert size (bp): 2546
  Mutation: BsaI and BsmBI sites removed
  Promoter: 2x35s
  Cloning method: Restriction Enzyme; 5′ cloning site BsaI (destroyed during cloning); 3′ cloning site BsaI (destroyed during cloning)
  Sequencing primers: 5′ GGTGGCAGGATATATTGTGG
Terms and licenses: Academic/Nonprofit Terms; Industry Terms: Not Available to Industry
Depositor comments: Compatible with GoldenBraid; insert can be released with BsmBI
How to cite: pEGB3_alpha1 P35Sx2_GFP_Tnos (GB2980) was a gift from Diego Orzaez (Addgene plasmid # 160634 ; http://n2t.net/addgene:160634 ; RRID:Addgene_160634)
